>Addgene plasmid #11150 | pCAG-GFP | addgene full sequence | sequence record 438490 | Addgene Long Read Sequencing Result
GGTCGACATTGATTATTGACTAGTTATTAATAGTAATCAATTACGGGGTCATTAGTTCATAGCCCATATA
TGGAGTTCCGCGTTACATAACTTACGGTAAATGGCCCGCCTGGCTGACCGCCCAACGACCCCCGCCCATT
GACGTCAATAATGACGTATGTTCCCATAGTAACGCCAATAGGGACTTTCCATTGACGTCAATGGGTGGAG
TATTTACGGTAAACTGCCCACTTGGCAGTACATCAAGTGTATCATATGCCAAGTACGCCCCCTATTGACG
TCAATGACGGTAAATGGCCCGCCTGGCATTATGCCCAGTACATGACCTTATGGGACTTTCCTACTTGGCA
GTACATCTACGTATTAGTCATCGCTATTACCATGGTCGAGGTGAGCCCCACGTTCTGCTTCACTCTCCCC
ATCTCCCCCCCCCTCCCCACCCCCAATTTTGTATTTATTTATTTTTTAATTATTTTGTGCAGCGATGGGG
GCGGGGGGGGGGGGGGGCGCGCGCCAGGCGGGGCGGGGCGGGGCGAGGGGCGGGGCGGGGCGAGGCGGAG
AGGTGCGGCGGCAGCCAATCAGAGCGGCGCGCTCCGAAAGTTTCCTTTTATGGCGAGGCGGCGGCGGCGG
CGGCCCTATAAAAAGCGAAGCGCGCGGCGGGCGGGAGTCGCTGCGCGCTGCCTTCGCCCCGTGCCCCGCT
CCGCCGCCGCCTCGCGCCGCCCGCCCCGGCTCTGACTGACCGCGTTACTCCCACAGGTGAGCGGGCGGGA
CGGCCCTTCTCCTCCGGGCTGTAATTAGCGCTTGGTTTAATGACGGCTTGTTTCTTTTCTGTGGCTGCGT
GAAAGCCTTGAGGGGCTCCGGGAGGGCCCTTTGTGCGGGGGGAGCGGCTCGGGGGGTGCGTGCGTGTGTG
TGTGCGTGGGGAGCGCCGCGTGCGGCTCCGCGCTGCCCGGCGGCTGTGAGCGCTGCGGGCGCGGCGCGGG
GCTTTGTGCGCTCCGCAGTGTGCGCGAGGGGAGCGCGGCCGGGGGCGGTGCCCCGCGGTGCGGGGGGGGC
TGCGAGGGGAACAAAGGCTGCGTGCGGGGTGTGTGCGTGGGGGGGTGAGCAGGGGGTGTGGGCGCGTCGG
TCGGGCTGCAACCCCCCCTGCACCCCCCTCCCCGAGTTGCTGAGCACGGCCCGGCTTCGGGTGCGGGGCT
CCGTACGGGGCGTGGCGCGGGGCTCGCCGTGCCGGGCGGGGGGTGGCGGCAGGTGGGGGTGCCGGGCGGG
GCGGGGCCGCCTCGGGCCGGGGAGGGCTCGGGGGAGGGGCGCGGCGGCCCCCGGAGCGCCGGCGGCTGTC
GAGGCGCGGCGAGCCGCAGCCATTGCCTTTTATGGTAATCGTGCGAGAGGGCGCAGGGACTTCCTTTGTC
CCAAATCTGTGCGGAGCCGAAATCTGGGAGGCGCCGCCGCACCCCCTCTAGCGGGCGCGGGGCGAAGCGG
TGCGGCGCCGGCAGGAAGGAAATGGGCGGGGAGGGCCTTCGTGCGTCGCCGCGCCGCCGTCCCCTTCTCC
CTCTCCAGCCTCGGGGCTGTCCGCGGGGGGACGGCTGCCTTCGGGGGGGACGGGGCAGGGCGGGGTTCGG
CTTCTGGCGTGTGACCGGCGGCTCTAGAGCCTCTGCTAACCATGTTCATGCCTTCTTCTTTTTCCTACAG
CTCCTGGGCAACGTGCTGGTTATTGTGCTGTCTCATCATTTTGGCAAAGAATTCTGCAGTCGACGGTACC
GCGGGCCCGGGATCCACCGGTCGCCACCATGGTGAGCAAGGGCGAGGAGCTGTTCACCGGGGTGGTGCCC
ATCCTGGTCGAGCTGGACGGCGACGTAAACGGCCACAAGTTCAGCGTGTCCGGCGAGGGCGAGGGCGATG
CCACCTACGGCAAGCTGACCCTGAAGTTCATCTGCACCACCGGCAAGCTGCCCGTGCCCTGGCCCACCCT
CGTGACCACCCTGACCTACGGCGTGCAGTGCTTCAGCCGCTACCCCGACCACATGAAGCAGCACGACTTC
TTCAAGTCCGCCATGCCCGAAGGCTACGTCCAGGAGCGCACCATCTTCTTCAAGGACGACGGCAACTACA
AGACCCGCGCCGAGGTGAAGTTCGAGGGCGACACCCTGGTGAACCGCATCGAGCTGAAGGGCATCGACTT
CAAGGAGGACGGCAACATCCTGGGGCACAAGCTGGAGTACAACTACAACAGCCACAACGTCTATATCATG
GCCGACAAGCAGAAGAACGGCATCAAGGTGAACTTCAAGATCCGCCACAACATCGAGGACGGCAGCGTGC
AGCTCGCCGACCACTACCAGCAGAACACCCCCATCGGCGACGGCCCCGTGCTGCTGCCCGACAACCACTA
CCTGAGCACCCAGTCCGCCCTGAGCAAAGACCCCAACGAGAAGCGCGATCACATGGTCCTGCTGGAGTTC
GTGACCGCCGCCGGGATCACTCTCGGCATGGACGAGCTGTACAAGTAAAGCGGCCGCACTCCTCAGGTGC
AGGCTGCCTATCAGAAGGTGGTGGCTGGTGTGGCCAATGCCCTGGCTCACAAATACCACTGAGATCTTTT
TCCCTCTGCCAAAAATTATGGGGACATCATGAAGCCCCTTGAGCATCTGACTTCTGGCTAATAAAGGAAA
TTTATTTTCATTGCAATAGTGTGTTGGAATTTTTTGTGTCTCTCACTCGGAAGGACATATGGGAGGGCAA
ATCATTTAAAACATCAGAATGAGTATTTGGTTTAGAGTTTGGCAACATATGCCCATATGCTGGCTGCCAT
GAACAAAGGTTGGCTATAAAGAGGTCATCAGTATATGAAACAGCCCCCTGCTGTCCATTCCTTATTCCAT
AGAAAAGCCTTGACTTGAGGTTAGATTTTTTTTATATTTTGTTTTGTGTTATTTTTTTCTTTAACATCCC
TAAAATTTTCCTTACATGTTTTACTAGCCAGATTTTTCCTCCTCTCCTGACTACTCCCAGTCATAGCTGT
CCCTCTTCTCTTATGGAGATCCCTCGACCTGCAGCCCAAGCTTGGCGTAATCATGGTCATAGCTGTTTCC
TGTGTGAAATTGTTATCCGCTCACAATTCCACACAACATACGAGCCGGAAGCATAAAGTGTAAAGCCTGG
GGTGCCTAATGAGTGAGCTAACTCACATTAATTGCGTTGCGCTCACTGCCCGCTTTCCAGTCGGGAAACC
TGTCGTGCCAGCGGATCCGCATCTCAATTAGTCAGCAACCATAGTCCCGCCCCTAACTCCGCCCATCCCG
CCCCTAACTCCGCCCAGTTCCGCCCATTCTCCGCCCCATGGCTGACTAATTTTTTTTATTTATGCAGAGG
CCGAGGCCGCCTCGGCCTCTGAGCTATTCCAGAAGTAGTGAGGAGGCTTTTTTGGAGGCCTAGGCTTTTG
CAAAAAGCTAACTTGTTTATTGCAGCTTATAATGGTTACAAATAAAGCAATAGCATCACAAATTTCACAA
ATAAAGCATTTTTTTCACTGCATTCTAGTTGTGGTTTGTCCAAACTCATCAATGTATCTTATCATGTCTG
GATCCGCTGCATTAATGAATCGGCCAACGCGCGGGGAGAGGCGGTTTGCGTATTGGGCGCTCTTCCGCTT
CCTCGCTCACTGACTCGCTGCGCTCGGTCGTTCGGCTGCGGCGAGCGGTATCAGCTCACTCAAAGGCGGT
AATACGGTTATCCACAGAATCAGGGGATAACGCAGGAAAGAACATGTGAGCAAAAGGCCAGCAAAAGGCC
AGGAACCGTAAAAAGGCCGCGTTGCTGGCGTTTTTCCATAGGCTCCGCCCCCCTGACGAGCATCACAAAA
ATCGACGCTCAAGTCAGAGGTGGCGAAACCCGACAGGACTATAAAGATACCAGGCGTTTCCCCCTGGAAG
CTCCCTCGTGCGCTCTCCTGTTCCGACCCTGCCGCTTACCGGATACCTGTCCGCCTTTCTCCCTTCGGGA
AGCGTGGCGCTTTCTCATAGCTCACGCTGTAGGTATCTCAGTTCGGTGTAGGTCGTTCGCTCCAAGCTGG
GCTGTGTGCACGAACCCCCCGTTCAGCCCGACCGCTGCGCCTTATCCGGTAACTATCGTCTTGAGTCCAA
CCCGGTAAGACACGACTTATCGCCACTGGCAGCAGCCACTGGTAACAGGATTAGCAGAGCGAGGTATGTA
GGCGGTGCTACAGAGTTCTTGAAGTGGTGGCCTAACTACGGCTACACTAGAAGAACAGTATTTGGTATCT
GCGCTCTGCTGAAGCCAGTTACCTTCGGAAAAAGAGTTGGTAGCTCTTGATCCGGCAAACAAACCACCGC
TGGTAGCGGTGGTTTTTTTGTTTGCAAGCAGCAGATTACGCGCAGAAAAAAAGGATCTCAAGAAGATCCT
TTGATCTTTTCTACGGGGTCTGACGCTCAGTGGAACGAAAACTCACGTTAAGGGATTTTGGTCATGAGAT
TATCAAAAAGGATCTTCACCTAGATCCTTTTAAATTAAAAATGAAGTTTTAAATCAATCTAAAGTATATA
TGAGTAAACTTGGTCTGACAGTTACCAATGCTTAATCAGTGAGGCACCTATCTCAGCGATCTGTCTATTT
CGTTCATCCATAGTTGCCTGACTCCCCGTCGTGTAGATAACTACGATACGGGAGGGCTTACCATCTGGCC
CCAGTGCTGCAATGATACCGCGAGACCCACGCTCACCGGCTCCAGATTTATCAGCAATAAACCAGCCAGC
CGGAAGGGCCGAGCGCAGAAGTGGTCCTGCAACTTTATCCGCCTCCATCCAGTCTATTAATTGTTGCCGG
GAAGCTAGAGTAAGTAGTTCGCCAGTTAATAGTTTGCGCAACGTTGTTGCCATTGCTACAGGCATCGTGG
TGTCACGCTCGTCGTTTGGTATGGCTTCATTCAGCTCCGGTTCCCAACGATCAAGGCGAGTTACATGATC
CCCCATGTTGTGCAAAAAAGCGGTTAGCTCCTTCGGTCCTCCGATCGTTGTCAGAAGTAAGTTGGCCGCA
GTGTTATCACTCATGGTTATGGCAGCACTGCATAATTCTCTTACTGTCATGCCATCCGTAAGATGCTTTT
CTGTGACTGGTGAGTACTCAACCAAGTCATTCTGAGAATAGTGTATGCGGCGACCGAGTTGCTCTTGCCC
GGCGTCAATACGGGATAATACCGCGCCACATAGCAGAACTTTAAAAGTGCTCATCATTGGAAAACGTTCT
TCGGGGCGAAAACTCTCAAGGATCTTACCGCTGTTGAGATCCAGTTCGATGTAACCCACTCGTGCACCCA
ACTGATCTTCAGCATCTTTTACTTTCACCAGCGTTTCTGGGTGAGCAAAAACAGGAAGGCAAAATGCCGC
AAAAAAGGGAATAAGGGCGACACGGAAATGTTGAATACTCATACTCTTCCTTTTTCAATATTATTGAAGC
ATTTATCAGGGTTATTGTCTCATGAGCGGATACATATTTGAATGTATTTAGAAAAATAAACAAATAGGGG
TTCCGCGCACATTTCCCCGAAAAGTGCCACCTG
Features (pLannotate 1.2.2; 19 found; start..end, strand, type, name):
      5..384     +  enhancer       CMV enhancer: human cytomegalovirus immediate early enhancer
    386..663     +  promoter       chicken β-actin promoter: No description available
    664..1680    +  intron         chimeric intron: chimera between introns from chicken β-actin and rabbit β-globin
   1678..1734    +  CDS            HBB (fragment): HBB_LEPEU - Experimental evidence at protein level: Swiss-Prot protein existence level 1. Involved in oxygen transport from the lung to the various peripheral tissues. From Lepus europaeus (European hare).
   1729..1765    +  misc_feature   MCS (fragment): multiple cloning site
   1779..2498    +  CDS            EGFP: the original enhanced GFP (Yang et al., 1996) mammalian codon-optimized
   2508..2579    +  CDS            HBB (fragment): HBB_PONPY - Experimental evidence at transcript level: Swiss-Prot protein existence level 2. Involved in oxygen transport from the lung to the various peripheral tissues. From Pongo pygmaeus (Bornean orangutan).
   2650..2705    +  polyA_signal   β-globin poly(A) signal: rabbit β-globin polyadenylation signal (Gil and Proudfoot, 1987)
   3090..3106    -  protein_bind   lac operator: The lac repressor binds to the lac operator to inhibit transcription in E. coli. This inhibition can be relieved by adding lactose or isopropyl-β-D-thiogalactopyranoside (IPTG). lac repressor encoded by lacI
   3114..3144    -  promoter       lac promoter: promoter for the E. coli lac operon
   3159..3180    -  protein_bind   CAP binding site: CAP binding activates transcription in the presence of cAMP. E. coli catabolite activator protein
   3193..3232    -  CDS            lacI (fragment): lac repressor; lacI; The lac repressor binds to the lac operator to inhibit transcription in E. coli. This inhibition can be relieved by adding lactose or isopropyl-β-D-thiogalactopyranoside (IPTG).
   3239..3261    +  promoter       SV40 promoter (fragment): SV40 enhancer and early promoter
   3285..3420    +  rep_origin     SV40 ori: SV40 origin of replication
   3440..3574    +  polyA_signal   SV40 poly(A) signal: SV40 polyadenylation signal
   3576..3630    -  CDS            lacI (fragment): lac repressor; lacI; The lac repressor binds to the lac operator to inhibit transcription in E. coli. This inhibition can be relieved by adding lactose or isopropyl-β-D-thiogalactopyranoside (IPTG).
   3813..4401    -  rep_origin     ori: high-copy-number ColE1/pMB1/pBR322/pUC origin of replication
   4572..5432    -  CDS            AmpR: β-lactamase; bla; confers resistance to ampicillin, carbenicillin, and related antibiotics
   5433..5537    -  promoter       AmpR promoter: bla
