>Addgene plasmid #11150 | pCAG-GFP | analyzer sequence | sequence record 105794
GTCGACATTGATTATTGACTAGTTATTAATAGTAATCAATTACGGGGTCATTAGTTCATAGCCCATATAT
GGAGTTCCGCGTTACATAACTTACGGTAAATGGCCCGCCTGGCTGACCGCCCAACGACCCCCGCCCATTG
ACGTCAATAATGACGTATGTTCCCATAGTAACGCCAATAGGGACTTTCCATTGACGTCAATGGGTGGACT
ATTTACGGTAAACTGCCCACTTGGCAGTACATCAAGTGTATCATATGCCAAGTACGCCCCCTATTGACGT
CAATGACGGTAAATGGCCCGCCTGGCATTATGCCCAGTACATGACCTTATGGGACTTTCCTACTTGGCAG
TACATCTACGTATTAGTCATCGCTATTACCATGGGTCGAGGTGAGCCCCACGTTCTGCTTCACTCTCCCC
ATCTCCCCCCCCTCCCCACCCCCAATTTTGTATTTATTTATTTTTTAATTATTTTGTGCAGCGATGGGGG
CGGGGGGGGGGGGGGCGCGCGCCAGGCGGGGCGGGGCGGGGCGAGGGGCGGGGCGGGGCGAGGCGGAGAG
GTGCGGCGGCAGCCAATCAGAGCGGCGCGCTCCGAAAGTTTCCTTTTATGGCGAGGCGGCGGCGGCGGCG
GCCCTATAAAAAGCGAAGCGCGCGGCGGGCGGGAGTCGCTGCGTTGCCTTCGCCCCGTGCCCCGCTCCGC
GCCGCCTCGCGCCGCCCGCCCCGGCTCTGACTGACCGCGTTACTCCCACAGGTGAGCGGGCGGGACGGCC
CTTCTCCTCCGGGCTGTAATTAGCGCTTGGTTTAATGACGGCTCGTTTCTTTTCTGTGGCTGCGTGAAAG
CCTTAAAGGGCTCCGGGAGGGCCCTTTGTGCGGGGGGGAGCGGCTCGGGGGGTGCGTGCGTGTGTGTGTG
CGTGGGGAGCGCCGCGTGCGGCCCGCGCTGCCCGGCGGCTGTGAGCGCTGCGGGCGCGGCGCGGGGCTTT
GTGCGCTCCGCGTGTGCGCGAGGGGAGCGCGGCCGGGGGCGGTGCCCCGCGGTGCGGGGGGGCTGCGAGG
GGAACAAAGGCTGCGTGCGGGGTGTGTGCGTGGGGGGGTGAGCAGGGGGTGTGGGCGCGGCGGTCGGGCT
GTAACCCCCCCCTGCACCCCCCTCCCCGAGTTGCTGAGCACGGCCCGGCTTCGGGTGCGGGGCTCCGTGC
GGGGCGTGGCGCGGGGCTCGCCGTGCCGGGCGGGGGGTGGCGGCAGGTGGGGGTGCCGGGCGGGGCGGGG
CCGCCTCGGGCCGGGGAGGGCTCGGGGGAGGGGCGCGGCGGCCCCCGGAGCGCCGGCGGCTGTCGAGGCG
CGGCGAGCCGCAGCCATTGCCTTTTATGGTAATCGTGCGAGAGGGCGCAGGGACTTCCTTTGTCCCAAAT
CTGTGCGGAGCCGAAATCTGGGAGGCGCCGCCGCACCCCCTCTAGCGGGCGCGGGGCGAAGCGGTGCGGC
GCCGGCAGGAAGGAAATGGGCGGGGAGGGCCTTCGTGCGTCGCCGCGCCGCCGTCCCCTTCTCCCTCTCC
AGCCTCGGGGCTGTCCGCGGGGGGACGGCTGCCTTCGGGGGGGACGGGGCAGGGCGGGGTTCGGCTTCTG
GCGTGTGACCGGCGGCTCTAGAGCCTCTGCTAACCATGTTCATGCCTTCTTCTTTTTCCTACAGCTCCTG
GGCAACGTGCTGGTTATTGTGCTGTCTCATCATTTTGGCAAAGAATTCTGCAGTCGACGGTACCGCGGGC
CCGGGATCCACCGGTCGCCACCATGGTGAGCAAGGGCGAGGAGCTGTTCACCGGGGTGGTGCCCATCCTG
GTCGAGCTGGACGGCGACGTAAACGGCCACAAGTTCAGCGTGTCCGGCGAGGGCGAGGGCGATGCCACCT
ACGGCAAGCTGACCCTGAAGTTCATCTGCACCACCGGCAAGCTGCCCGTGCCCTGGCCCACCCTCGTGAC
CACCCTGACCTACGGCGTGCAGTGCTTCAGCCGCTACCCCGACCACATGAAGCAGCACGACTTCTTCAAG
TCCGCCATGCCCGAAGGCTACGTCCAGGAGCGCACCATCTTCTTCAAGGACGACGGCAACTACAAGACCC
GCGCCGAGGTGAAGTTCGAGGGCGACACCCTGGTGAACCGCATCGAGCTGAAGGGCATCGACTTCAAGGA
GGACGGCAACATCCTGGGGCACAAGCTGGAGTACAACTACAACAGCCACAACGTCTATATCATGGCCGAC
AAGCAGAAGAACGGCATCAAGGTGAACTTCAAGATCCGCCACAACATCGAGGACGGCAGCGTGCAGCTCG
CCGACCACTACCAGCAGAACACCCCCATCGGCGACGGCCCCGTGCTGCTGCCCGACAACCACTACCTGAG
CACCCAGTCCGCCCTGAGCAAAGACCCCAACGAGAAGCGCGATCACATGGTCCTGCTGGAGTTCGTGACC
GCCGCCGGGATCACTCTCGGCATGGACGAGCTGTACAAGTAAAGCGGCCGCACTCCTCAGGTGCAGGCTG
CCTATCAGAAGGTGGTGGCTGGTGTGGCCAATGCCCTGGCTCACAAATACCACTGAGATCTTTTTCCCTC
TGCCAAAAATTATGGGGACATCATGAAGCCCCTTGAGCATCTGACTTCTGGCTAATAAAGGAAATTTATT
TTCATTGCAATAGTGTGTTGGAATTTTTTGTGTCTCTCACTCGGAAGGACATATGGGAGGGCAAATCATT
TAAAACATCAGAATGAGTATTTGGTTTAGAGTTTGGCAACATATGCCCATATGCTGGCTGCCATGAACAA
AGGTGGCTATAAAGAGGTCATCAGTATATGAAACAGCCCCCTGCTGTCCATTCCTTATTCCATAGAAAAG
CCTTGACTTGAGGTTAGATTTTTTTTATATTTTGTTTTGTGTTATTTTTTTCTTTAACATCCCTAAAATT
TTCCTTACATGTTTTACTAGCCAGATTTTTCCTCCTCTCCTGACTACTCCCAGTCATAGCTGTCCCTCTT
CTCTTATGAAGATCCCTCGACCTGCAGCCCAAGCTTGGCGTAATCATGGTCATAGCTGTTTCCTGTGTGA
AATTGTTATCCGCTCACAATTCCACACAACATACGAGCCGGAAGCATAAAGTGTAAAGCCTGGGGTGCCT
AATGAGTGAGCTAACTCACATTAATTGCGTTGCGCTCACTGCCCGCTTTCCAGTCGGGAAACCTGTCGTG
CCAGCGGATCCGCATCTCAATTAGTCAGCAACCATAGTCCCGCCCCTAACTCCGCCCATCCCGCCCCTAA
CTCCGCCCAGTTCCGCCCATTCTCCGCCCCATGGCTGACTAATTTTTTTTATTTATGCAGAGGCCGAGGC
CGCCTCGGCCTCTGAGCTATTCCAGAAGTAGTGAGGAGGCTTTTTTGGAGGCCTAGGCTTTTGCAAAAAG
CTAACTTGTTTATTGCAGCTTATAATGGTTACAAATAAAGCAATAGCATCACAAATTTCACAAATAAAGC
ATTTTTTTCACTGCATTCTAGTTGTGGTTTGTCCAAACTCATCAATGTATCTTATCATGTCTGGATCCGC
TGCATTAATGAATCGGCCAACGCGCGGGGAGAGGCGGTTTGCGTATTGGGCGCTCTTCCGCTTCCTCGCT
CACTGACTCGCTGCGCTCGGTCGTTCGGCTGCGGCGAGCGGTATCAGCTCACTCAAAGGCGGTAATACGG
TTATCCACAGAATCAGGGGATAACGCAGGAAAGAACATGTGAGCAAAAGGCCAGCAAAAGGCCAGGAACC
GTAAAAAGGCCGCGTTGCTGGCGTTTTTCCATAGGCTCCGCCCCCCTGACGAGCATCACAAAAATCGACG
CTCAAGTCAGAGGTGGCGAAACCCGACAGGACTATAAAGATACCAGGCGTTTCCCCCTGGAAGCTCCCTC
GTGCGCTCTCCTGTTCCGACCCTGCCGCTTACCGGATACCTGTCCGCCTTTCTCCCTTCGGGAAGCGTGG
CGCTTTCTCAATGCTCACGCTGTAGGTATCTCAGTTCGGTGTAGGTCGTTCGCTCCAAGCTGGGCTGTGT
GCACGAACCCCCCGTTCAGCCCGACCGCTGCGCCTTATCCGGTAACTATCGTCTTGAGTCCAACCCGGTA
AGACACGACTTATCGCCACTGGCAGCAGCCACTGGTAACAGGATTAGCAGAGCGAGGTATGTAGGCGGTG
CTACAGAGTTCTTGAAGTGGTGGCCTAACTACGGCTACACTAGAAGGACAGTATTTGGTATCTGCGCTCT
GCTGAAGCCAGTTACCTTCGGAAAAAGAGTTGGTAGCTCTTGATCCGGCAAACAAACCACCGCTGGTAGC
GGTGGTTTTTTTGTTTGCAAGCAGCAGATTACGCGCAGAAAAAAAGGATCTCAAGAAGATCCTTTGATCT
TTTCTACGGGGTCTGACGCTCAGTGGAACGAAAACTCACGTTAAGGGATTTTGGTCATGAGATTATCAAA
AAGGATCTTCACCTAGATCCTTTTAAATTAAAAATGAAGTTTTAAATCAATCTAAAGTATATATGAGTAA
ACTTGGTCTGACAGTTACCAATGCTTAATCAGTGAGGCACCTATCTCAGCGATCTGTCTATTTCGTTCAT
CCATAGTTGCCTGACTCCCCGTCGTGTAGATAACTACGATACGGGAGGGCTTACCATCTGGCCCCAGTGC
TGCAATGATACCGCGAGACCCACGCTCACCGGCTCCAGATTTATCAGCAATAAACCAGCCAGCCGGAAGG
GCCGAGCGCAGAAGTGGTCCTGCAACTTTATCCGCCTCCATCCAGTCTATTAATTGTTGCCGGGAAGCTA
GAGTAAGTAGTTCGCCAGTTAATAGTTTGCGCAACGTTGTTGCCATTGCTACAGGCATCGTGGTGTCACG
CTCGTCGTTTGGTATGGCTTCATTCAGCTCCGGTTCCCAACGATCAAGGCGAGTTACATGATCCCCCATG
TTGTGCAAAAAAGCGGTTAGCTCCTTCGGTCCTCCGATCGTTGTCAGAAGTAAGTTGGCCGCAGTGTTAT
CACTCATGGTTATGGCAGCACTGCATAATTCTCTTACTGTCATGCCATCCGTAAGATGCTTTTCTGTGAC
TGGTGAGTACTCAACCAAGTCATTCTGAGAATAGTGTATGCGGCGACCGAGTTGCTCTTGCCCGGCGTCA
ATACGGGATAATACCGCGCCACATAGCAGAACTTTAAAAGTGCTCATCATTGGAAAACGTTCTTCGGGGC
GAAAACTCTCAAGGATCTTACCGCTGTTGAGATCCAGTTCGATGTAACCCACTCGTGCACCCAACTGATC
TTCAGCATCTTTTACTTTCACCAGCGTTTCTGGGTGAGCAAAAACAGGAAGGCAAAATGCCGCAAAAAAG
GGAATAAGGGCGACACGGAAATGTTGAATACTCATACTCTTCCTTTTTCAATATTATTGAAGCATTTATC
AGGGTTATTGTCTCATGAGCGGATACATATTTGAATGTATTTAGAAAAATAAACAAATAGGGGTTCCGCG
CACATTTCCCCGAAAAGTGCCACCTG
Features (pLannotate 1.2.2; 19 found; start..end, strand, type, name):
      4..383     +  enhancer       CMV enhancer: human cytomegalovirus immediate early enhancer
    386..661     +  promoter       chicken β-actin promoter: No description available
    662..1674    +  intron         chimeric intron: chimera between introns from chicken β-actin and rabbit β-globin
   1672..1728    +  CDS            HBB (fragment): HBB_LEPEU - Experimental evidence at protein level: Swiss-Prot protein existence level 1. Involved in oxygen transport from the lung to the various peripheral tissues. From Lepus europaeus (European hare).
   1723..1759    +  misc_feature   MCS (fragment): multiple cloning site
   1773..2492    +  CDS            EGFP: the original enhanced GFP (Yang et al., 1996) mammalian codon-optimized
   2502..2573    +  CDS            HBB (fragment): HBB_PONPY - Experimental evidence at transcript level: Swiss-Prot protein existence level 2. Involved in oxygen transport from the lung to the various peripheral tissues. From Pongo pygmaeus (Bornean orangutan).
   2644..2699    +  polyA_signal   β-globin poly(A) signal: rabbit β-globin polyadenylation signal (Gil and Proudfoot, 1987)
   3083..3099    -  protein_bind   lac operator: The lac repressor binds to the lac operator to inhibit transcription in E. coli. This inhibition can be relieved by adding lactose or isopropyl-β-D-thiogalactopyranoside (IPTG). lac repressor encoded by lacI
   3107..3137    -  promoter       lac promoter: promoter for the E. coli lac operon
   3152..3173    -  protein_bind   CAP binding site: CAP binding activates transcription in the presence of cAMP. E. coli catabolite activator protein
   3186..3225    -  CDS            lacI (fragment): lac repressor; lacI; The lac repressor binds to the lac operator to inhibit transcription in E. coli. This inhibition can be relieved by adding lactose or isopropyl-β-D-thiogalactopyranoside (IPTG).
   3232..3254    +  promoter       SV40 promoter (fragment): SV40 enhancer and early promoter
   3278..3413    +  rep_origin     SV40 ori: SV40 origin of replication
   3433..3567    +  polyA_signal   SV40 poly(A) signal: SV40 polyadenylation signal
   3569..3623    -  CDS            lacI (fragment): lac repressor; lacI; The lac repressor binds to the lac operator to inhibit transcription in E. coli. This inhibition can be relieved by adding lactose or isopropyl-β-D-thiogalactopyranoside (IPTG).
   3806..4394    -  rep_origin     ori: high-copy-number ColE1/pMB1/pBR322/pUC origin of replication
   4565..5425    -  CDS            AmpR: β-lactamase; bla; confers resistance to ampicillin, carbenicillin, and related antibiotics
   5426..5530    -  promoter       AmpR promoter: bla
