>Addgene plasmid #11150 | pCAG-GFP Sequencing Result | analyzer sequence | sequence record 220144
TGCACCCCCCTCCCCGAGTTGCTGAGCACGGCCCGGCTTCGGGTGCGGGGCTCCGTACGGGGCGTGGCGC
GGGGCTCGCCGTGCCGGGCGGGGGGTGGCGGCAGGTGGGGGTGCCGGGCGGGGCGGGGCCGCCTCGGGCC
GGGGAGGGCTCGGGGGAGGGGCGCGGCGGCCCCCGGAGCGCCGGCGGCTGTCGAGGCGCGGCGAGCCGCA
GCCATTGCCTTTTATGGTAATCGTGCGAGAGGGCGCAGGGACTTCCTTTGTCCCAAATCTGTGCGGAGCC
GAAATCTGGGAGGCGCCGCCGCACCCCCTCTAGCGGGCGCGGGGCGAAGCGGTGCGGCGCCGGCAGGAAG
GAAATGGGCGGGGAGGGCCTTCGTGCGTCGCCGCGCCGCCGTCCCCTTCTCCCTCTCCAGCCTCGGGGCT
GTCCGCGGGGGGACGGCTGCCTTCGGGGGGGACGGGGCAGGGCGGGGTTCGGCTTCTGGCGTGTGACCGG
CGGCTCTAGAGCCTCTGCTAACCATGTTCATGCCTTCTTCTTTTTCCTACAGCTCCTGGGCAACGTGCTG
GTTATTGTGCTGTCTCATCATTTTGGCAAAGAATTCTGCAGTCGACGGTACCGCGGGCCCGGGATCCACC
GGTCGCCACCATGGTGAGCAAGGGCGAGGAGCTGTTCACCGGGGTGGTGCCCATCCTGGTCGAGCTGGAC
GGCGACGTAAACGGCCACAAGTTCAGCGTGTCCGGCGAGGGCGAGGGCGATGCCACCTACGGCAAGCTGA
CCCTGAAGTTCATCTGCACCACCGGCAAGCTGCCCGTGCCCTGGCCCACCCTCGTGACCACCCTGACCTA
CGGCGTGCAGTGCTTCAGCCGCTACCCCGACCACATGAAGCAGCACGACTTCTTCAAGTCCGCCATGCCC
GAAGGCTACGTCCAGGAGCGCACCATCTTCTTCAAGGACGACGGCAACTACAAGACCCGCGCCGAGGTGA
AGTTCGAGGGCGACACCCTGGTGAACCGCATCGAGCTGAAGGGCATCGACTTCAAGGAGGACGGCAACAT
CCTGGGGCACAAGCTGGAGTACAACTACAACAGCCACAACGTCTATATCATGGCCGACAAGCAGAAGAAC
GGCATCAAGGTGAACTTCAAGATCCGCCACAACATCGAGGACGGCAGCGTGCAGCTCGCCGACCACTACC
AGCAGAACACCCCCATCGGCGACGGCCCCGTGCTGCTGCCCGACAACCACTACCTGAGCACCCAGTCCGC
CCTGAGCAAAGACCCCAACGAGAAGCGCGATCACATGGTCCTGCTGGAGTTCGTGACCGCCGCCGGGATC
ACTCTCGGCATGGACGAGCTGTACAAGTAAAGCGGCCGCACTCCTCAGGTGCAGGCTGCCTATCAGAAGG
TGGTGGCTGGTGTGGCCAATGCCCTGGCTCACAAATACCACTGAGATCTTTTTCCCTCTGCCAAAAATTA
TGGGGACATCATGAAGCCCCTTGAGCATCTGACTTCTGGCTAATAAAGGAAATTTATTTTCATTGCAATA
GTGTGTTGGAATTTTTTGTGTCTCTCACTCGGAAGGACATATGGGAGGGCAAATCATTTAAAACATCAGA
ATGAGTATTTGGTTTAGAGTTTGGCAACATATGCCCATATGCTGGCTGCCATGAACAAAGGTTGGCTATA
AAGAGGTCATCAGTATATGAAACAGCCCCCTGCTGTCCATTCCTTATTCCATAGAAAAGCCTTGACTTGA
GGTTAGATTTTTTTTATATTTTGTTTTGTGTTATTTTTTTCTTTAACATCCCTAAAATTTTCCTTACATG
TTTTACTAGCCAGATTTTTCCTCCTCTCCTGACTACTCCCAGTCATAGCTGTCCCTCTTCTCTTATGGAG
ATCCCTCGACCTGCAGCCCAAGCTTGGCGTAATCATGGTCATAGCTGTTTCCTGTGTGAAATTGTTATCC
GCTCACAATTCCACACAACATACGAGCCGGAAGCATAAAGTGTAAAGCCTGGGGTGCCTAATGAGTGAGC
TAACTCACATTAATTGCGTTGCGCTCACTGCCCGCTTTCCAGTCGGGAAACCTGTCGTGCCAGCGGATCC
GCATCTCAATTAGTCAGCAACCATAGTCCCGCCCCTAACTCCGCCCATCCCGCCCCTAACTCCGCCCAGT
TCCGCCCATTCTCCGCCCCATGGCTGACTAATTTTTTTTATTTATGCAGAGGCCGAGGCCGCCTCGGCCT
CTGAGCTATTCCAGAAGTAGTGAGGAGGCTTTTTTGGAGGCCTAGGCTTTTGCAAAAAGCTAACTTGTTT
ATTGCAGCTTATAATGGTTACAAATAAAGCAATAGCATCACAAATTTCACAAATAAAGCATTTTTTTCAC
TGCATTCTAGTTGTGGTTTGTCCAAACTCATCAATGTATCTTATCATGTCTGGATCCGCTGCATTAATGA
ATCGGCCAACGCGCGGGGAGAGGCGGTTTGCGTATTGGGCGCTCTTCCGCTTCCTCGCTCACTGACTCGC
TGCGCTCGGTCGTTCGGCTGCGGCGAGCGGTATCAGCTCACTCAAAGGCGGTAATACGGTTATCCACAGA
ATCAGGGGATAACGCAGGAAAGAACATGTGAGCAAAAGGCCAGCAAAAGGCCAGGAACCGTAAAAAGGCC
GCGTTGCTGGCGTTTTTCCATAGGCTCCGCCCCCCTGACGAGCATCACAAAAATCGACGCTCAAGTCAGA
GGTGGCGAAACCCGACAGGACTATAAAGATACCAGGCGTTTCCCCCTGGAAGCTCCCTCGTGCGCTCTCC
TGTTCCGACCCTGCCGCTTACCGGATACCTGTCCGCCTTTCTCCCTTCGGGAAGCGTGGCGCTTTCTCAT
AGCTCACGCTGTAGGTATCTCAGTTCGGTGTAGGTCGTTCGCTCCAAGCTGGGCTGTGTGCACGAACCCC
CCGTTCAGCCCGACCGCTGCGCCTTATCCGGTAACTATCGTCTTGAGTCCAACCCGGTAAGACACGACTT
ATCGCCACTGGCAGCAGCCACTGGTAACAGGATTAGCAGAGCGAGGTATGTAGGCGGTGCTACAGAGTTC
TTGAAGTGGTGGCCTAACTACGGCTACACTAGAAGAACAGTATTTGGTATCTGCGCTCTGCTGAAGCCAG
TTACCTTCGGAAAAAGAGTTGGTAGCTCTTGATCCGGCAAACAAACCACCGCTGGTAGCGGTGGTTTTTT
TGTTTGCAAGCAGCAGATTACGCGCAGAAAAAAAGGATCTCAAGAAGATCCTTTGATCTTTTCTACGGGG
TCTGACGCTCAGTGGAACGAAAACTCACGTTAAGGGATTTTGGTCATGAGATTATCAAAAAGGATCTTCA
CCTAGATCCTTTTAAATTAAAAATGAAGTTTTAAATCAATCTAAAGTATATATGAGTAAACTTGGTCTGA
CAGTTACCAATGCTTAATCAGTGAGGCACCTATCTCAGCGATCTGTCTATTTCGTTCATCCATAGTTGCC
TGACTCCCCGTCGTGTAGATAACTACGATACGGGAGGGCTTACCATCTGGCCCCAGTGCTGCAATGATAC
CGCGAGACCCACGCTCACCGGCTCCAGATTTATCAGCAATAAACCAGCCAGCCGGAAGGGCCGAGCGCAG
AAGTGGTCCTGCAACTTTATCCGCCTCCATCCAGTCTATTAATTGTTGCCGGGAAGCTAGAGTAAGTAGT
TCGCCAGTTAATAGTTTGCGCAACGTTGTTGCCATTGCTACAGGCATCGTGGTGTCACGCTCGTCGTTTG
GTATGGCTTCATTCAGCTCCGGTTCCCAACGATCAAGGCGAGTTACATGATCCCCCATGTTGTGCAAAAA
AGCGGTTAGCTCCTTCGGTCCTCCGATCGTTGTCAGAAGTAAGTTGGCCGCAGTGTTATCACTCATGGTT
ATGGCAGCACTGCATAATTCTCTTACTGTCATGCCATCCGTAAGATGCTTTTCTGTGACTGGTGAGTACT
CAACCAAGTCATTCTGAGAATAGTGTATGCGGCGACCGAGTTGCTCTTGCCCGGCGTCAATACGGGATAA
TACCGCGCCACATAGCAGAACTTTAAAAGTGCTCATCATTGGAAAACGTTCTTCGGGGCGAAAACTCTCA
AGGATCTTACCGCTGTTGAGATCCAGTTCGATGTAACCCACTCGTGCACCCAACTGATCTTCAGCATCTT
TTACTTTCACCAGCGTTTCTGGGTGAGCAAAAACAGGAAGGCAAAATGCCGCAAAAAAGGGAATAAGGGC
GACACGGAAATGTTGAATACTCATACTCTTCCTTTTTCAATATTATTGAAGCATTTATCAGGGTTATTGT
CTCATGAGCGGATACATATTTGAATGTATTTAGAAAAATAAACAAATAGGGGTTCCGCGCACATTTCCCC
GAAAAGTGCCACCTGGGTCGACATTGATTATTGACTAGTTATTAATAGTAATCAATTACGGGGTCATTAG
TTCATAGCCCATATATGGAGTTCCGCGTTACATAACTTACGGTAAATGGCCCGCCTGGCTGACCGCCCAA
CGACCCCCGCCCATTGACGTCAATAATGACGTATGTTCCCATAGTAACGCCAATAGGGACTTTCCATTGA
CGTCAATGGGTGGAGTATTTACGGTAAACTGCCCACTTGGCAGTACATCAAGTGTATCATATGCCAAGTA
CGCCCCCTATTGACGTCAATGACGGTAAATGGCCCGCCTGGCATTATGCCCAGTACATGACCTTATGGGA
CTTTCCTACTTGGCAGTACATCTACGTATTAGTCATCGCTATTACCATGGTCGAGGTGAGCCCCACGTTC
TGCTTCACTCTCCCCATCTCCCCCCCCTCCCCACCCCCAATTTTGTATTTATTTATTTTTTAATTATTTT
GTGCAGCGATGGGGGCGGGGGGGGGG
Features (pLannotate 1.2.2; 19 found; start..end, strand, type, name):
      1..542     +  intron         chimeric intron (fragment): chimera between introns from chicken β-actin and rabbit β-globin
    540..596     +  CDS            HBB (fragment): HBB_LEPEU - Experimental evidence at protein level: Swiss-Prot protein existence level 1. Involved in oxygen transport from the lung to the various peripheral tissues. From Lepus europaeus (European hare).
    591..627     +  misc_feature   MCS (fragment): multiple cloning site
    641..1360    +  CDS            EGFP: the original enhanced GFP (Yang et al., 1996) mammalian codon-optimized
   1370..1441    +  CDS            HBB (fragment): HBB_PONPY - Experimental evidence at transcript level: Swiss-Prot protein existence level 2. Involved in oxygen transport from the lung to the various peripheral tissues. From Pongo pygmaeus (Bornean orangutan).
   1512..1567    +  polyA_signal   β-globin poly(A) signal: rabbit β-globin polyadenylation signal (Gil and Proudfoot, 1987)
   1952..1968    -  protein_bind   lac operator: The lac repressor binds to the lac operator to inhibit transcription in E. coli. This inhibition can be relieved by adding lactose or isopropyl-β-D-thiogalactopyranoside (IPTG). lac repressor encoded by lacI
   1976..2006    -  promoter       lac promoter: promoter for the E. coli lac operon
   2021..2042    -  protein_bind   CAP binding site: CAP binding activates transcription in the presence of cAMP. E. coli catabolite activator protein
   2055..2094    -  CDS            lacI (fragment): lac repressor; lacI; The lac repressor binds to the lac operator to inhibit transcription in E. coli. This inhibition can be relieved by adding lactose or isopropyl-β-D-thiogalactopyranoside (IPTG).
   2101..2123    +  promoter       SV40 promoter (fragment): SV40 enhancer and early promoter
   2147..2282    +  rep_origin     SV40 ori: SV40 origin of replication
   2302..2436    +  polyA_signal   SV40 poly(A) signal: SV40 polyadenylation signal
   2438..2492    -  CDS            lacI (fragment): lac repressor; lacI; The lac repressor binds to the lac operator to inhibit transcription in E. coli. This inhibition can be relieved by adding lactose or isopropyl-β-D-thiogalactopyranoside (IPTG).
   2675..3263    -  rep_origin     ori: high-copy-number ColE1/pMB1/pBR322/pUC origin of replication
   3434..4294    -  CDS            AmpR: β-lactamase; bla; confers resistance to ampicillin, carbenicillin, and related antibiotics
   4295..4399    -  promoter       AmpR promoter: bla
   4430..4809    +  enhancer       CMV enhancer: human cytomegalovirus immediate early enhancer
   4811..4926    +  promoter       chicken β-actin promoter (fragment): contains a 21-bp deletion relative to the standard chicken β-actin promoter
