>Addgene plasmid #11150 | pCAG-GFP Sequencing Result | analyzer sequence | sequence record 264521
GGTCGACATTGATTATTGACTAGTTATTAATAGTAATCAATTACGGGGTCATTAGTTCATAGCCCATATA
TGGAGTTCCGCGTTACATAACTTACGGTAAATGGCCCGCCTGGCTGACCGCCCAACGACCCCCGCCCATT
GACGTCAATAATGACGTATGTTCCCATAGTAACGCCAATAGGGACTTTCCATTGACGTCAATGGGTGGAG
TATTTACGGTAAACTGCCCACTTGGCAGTACATCAAGTGTATCATATGCCAAGTACGCCCCCTATTGACG
TCAATGACGGTAAATGGCCCGCCTGGCATTATGCCCAGTACATGACCTTATGGGACTTTCCTACTTGGCA
GTACATCTACGTATTAGTCATCGCTATTACCATGGTCGAGGTGAGCCCCACGTTCTGCTTCACTCTCCCC
ATCTCCCCCCCCTCCCCACCCCCAATTTTGTATTTATTTATTTTTTAATTATTTTGTGCAGCGATGGGGG
CGGGGGGGGGGGGGGSGCGCGCCRGGSGGGGSGGGGSGGGGSGRGGGGSGGGGSGGGGSGRGGCGGAGAG
GTGCGGCGGCAGCCAATCAGAGCGGCGCGCTCCGAAAGTTTCCTTTTATGGCGAGGCGGCGGCGGCGGCG
GCCCTATAAAAAGCGAAGCGCGCGGCGGGCGGGAGTCGCTGCGCGCTGCCTTCGCCCCGTGCCCCGCTCC
GCCGCCGCCTCGCGCCGCCCGCCCCGGCTCTGACTGACCGCGTTACTCCCACAGGTGAGCGGGCGGGACG
GCCCTTCTCCTCCGGGCTGTAATTAGCGCTTGGTTTAATGACGGCTTGTTTCTTTTCTGTGGCTGCGTGA
AAGCCTTGAGGGGCTCCGGGAGGGCCCTTTGTGCGGGGGGAGCGGCTCGGGGGGTGCGTGCGTGTGTGTG
TGCGTGGGGAGCGCCGCGTGCGGCTCCGCGCTGCCCGGCGGCTGTGAGCGCTGCGGGCGCGGCGCGGGGC
TTTGTGCGCTCCGCAGTGTGCGCGAGGGGAGCGCGGCCGGGGGCGGTGCCCCGCGGTGCGGGGGGGGCTG
CGAGGGGAACAAAGGCTGCGTGCGGGGTGTGTGCGTGGGGGGGTGAGCAGGGGGTGTGGGCGCGTCGGTC
GGGCTGCAACCCCCCCTGCACCCCCCTCCCCGAGTTGCTGAGCACGGCCCGGCTTCGGGTGCGGGGCTCC
GTACGGGGCGTGGCGCGGGGCTCGCCGTGCCGGGCGGGGGGTGGCGGCAGGTGGGGGTGCCGGGCGGGGC
GGGGCCGCCTCGGGCCGGGGRGGGCTCGGGGGAGGGGCGCGGCGGCCCCCGGAGCGCCGGCGGCTGTCGA
GGCGCGGCGAGCCGCAGCCATTGCCTTTTATGGTAATCGTGCGAGAGGGCGCAGGGACTTCCTTTGTCCC
AAATCTGTGCGGAGCCGAAATCTGGGAGGCGCCGCCGCACCCCCTCTAGCGGGCGCGGGGCGAAGCGGTG
CGGCGCCGGCAGGAAGGAAATGGGCGGGGAGGGCCTTCGTGCGTCGCCGCGCCGCCGTCCCCTTCTCCCT
CTCCAGCCTCGGGGCTGTCCGCGGGGGGACGGCTGCCTTCGGGGGGGACGGGGCAGGGCGGGGTTCGGCT
TCTGGCGTGTGACCGGCGGCTCTAGAGCCTCTGCTAACCATGTTCATGCCTTCTTCTTTTTCCTACAGCT
CCTGGGCAACGTGCTGGTTATTGTGCTGTCTCATCATTTTGGCAAAGAATTCTGCAGTCGACGGTACCGC
GGGCCCGGGATCCACCGGTCGCCACCATGGTGAGCAAGGGCGAGGAGCTGTTCACCGGGGTGGTGCCCAT
CCTGGTCGAGCTGGACGGCGACGTAAACGGCCACAAGTTCAGCGTGTCCGGCGAGGGCGAGGGCGATGCC
ACCTACGGCAAGCTGACCCTGAAGTTCATCTGCACCACCGGCAAGCTGCCCGTGCCCTGGCCCACCCTCG
TGACCACCCTGACCTACGGCGTGCAGTGCTTCAGCCGCTACCCCGACCACATGAAGCAGCACGACTTCTT
CAAGTCCGCCATGCCCGAAGGCTACGTCCAGGAGCGCACCATCTTCTTCAAGGACGACGGCAACTACAAG
ACCCGCGCCGAGGTGAAGTTCGAGGGCGACACCCTGGTGAACCGCATCGAGCTGAAGGGCATCGACTTCA
AGGAGGACGGCAACATCCTGGGGCACAAGCTGGAGTACAACTACAACAGCCACAACGTCTATATCATGGC
CGACAAGCAGAAGAACGGCATCAAGGTGAACTTCAAGATCCGCCACAACATCGAGGACGGCAGCGTGCAG
CTCGCCGACCACTACCAGCAGAACACCCCCATCGGCGACGGCCCCGTGCTGCTGCCCGACAACCACTACC
TGAGCACCCAGTCCGCCCTGAGCAAAGACCCCAACGAGAAGCGCGATCACATGGTCCTGCTGGAGTTCGT
GACCGCCGCCGGGATCACTCTCGGCATGGACGAGCTGTACAAGTAAAGCGGCCGCACTCCTCAGGTGCAG
GCTGCCTATCAGAAGGTGGTGGCTGGTGTGGCCAATGCCCTGGCTCACAAATACCACTGAGATCTTTTTC
CCTCTGCCAAAAATTATGGGGACATCATGAAGCCCCTTGAGCATCTGACTTCTGGCTAATAAAGGAAATT
TATTTTCATTGCAATAGTGTGTTGGAATTTTTTGTGTCTCTCACTCGGAAGGACATATGGGAGGGCAAAT
CATTTAAAACATCAGAATGAGTATTTGGTTTAGAGTTTGGCAACATATGCCCATATGCTGGCTGCCATGA
ACAAAGGTTGGCTATAAAGAGGTCATCAGTATATGAAACAGCCCCCTGCTGTCCATTCCTTATTCCATAG
AAAAGCCTTGACTTGAGGTTAGATTTTTTTTATATTTTGTTTTGTGTTATTTTTTTCTTTAACATCCCTA
AAATTTTCCTTACATGTTTTACTAGCCAGATTTTTCCTCCTCTCCTGACTACTCCCAGTCATAGCTGTCC
CTCTTCTCTTATGGAGATCCCTCGACCTGCAGCCCAAGCTTGGCGTAATCATGGTCATAGCTGTTTCCTG
TGTGAAATTGTTATCCGCTCACAATTCCACACAACATACGAGCCGGAAGCATAAAGTGTAAAGCCTGGGG
TGCCTAATGAGTGAGCTAACTCACATTAATTGCGTTGCGCTCACTGCCCGCTTTCCAGTCGGGAAACCTG
TCGTGCCAGCGGATCCGCATCTCAATTAGTCAGCAACCATAGTCCCGCCCCTAACTCCGCCCATCCCGCC
CCTAACTCCGCCCAGTTCCGCCCATTCTCCGCCCCATGGCTGACTAATTTTTTTTATTTATGCAGAGGCC
GAGGCCGCCTCGGCCTCTGAGCTATTCCAGAAGTAGTGAGGAGGCTTTTTTGGAGGCCTAGGCTTTTGCA
AAAAGCTAACTTGTTTATTGCAGCTTATAATGGTTACAAATAAAGCAATAGCATCACAAATTTCACAAAT
AAAGCATTTTTTTCACTGCATTCTAGTTGTGGTTTGTCCAAACTCATCAATGTATCTTATCATGTCTGGA
TCCGCTGCATTAATGAATCGGCCAACGCGCGGGGAGAGGCGGTTTGCGTATTGGGCGCTCTTCCGCTTCC
TCGCTCACTGACTCGCTGCGCTCGGTCGTTCGGCTGCGGCGAGCGGTATCAGCTCACTCAAAGGCGGTAA
TACGGTTATCCACAGAATCAGGGGATAACGCAGGAAAGAACATGTGAGCAAAAGGCCAGCAAAAGGCCAG
GAACCGTAAAAAGGCCGCGTTGCTGGCGTTTTTCCATAGGCTCCGCCCCCCTGACGAGCATCACAAAAAT
CGACGCTCAAGTCAGAGGTGGCGAAACCCGACAGGACTATAAAGATACCAGGCGTTTCCCCCTGGAAGCT
CCCTCGTGCGCTCTCCTGTTCCGACCCTGCCGCTTACCGGATACCTGTCCGCCTTTCTCCCTTCGGGAAG
CGTGGCGCTTTCTCATAGCTCACGCTGTAGGTATCTCAGTTCGGTGTAGGTCGTTCGCTCCAAGCTGGGC
TGTGTGCACGAACCCCCCGTTCAGCCCGACCGCTGCGCCTTATCCGGTAACTATCGTCTTGAGTCCAACC
CGGTAAGACACGACTTATCGCCACTGGCAGCAGCCACTGGTAACAGGATTAGCAGAGCGAGGTATGTAGG
CGGTGCTACAGAGTTCTTGAAGTGGTGGCCTAACTACGGCTACACTAGAAGAACAGTATTTGGTATCTGC
GCTCTGCTGAAGCCAGTTACCTTCGGAAAAAGAGTTGGTAGCTCTTGATCCGGCAAACAAACCACCGCTG
GTAGCGGTGGTTTTTTTGTTTGCAAGCAGCAGATTACGCGCAGAAAAAAAGGATCTCAAGAAGATCCTTT
GATCTTTTCTACGGGGTCTGACGCTCAGTGGAACGAAAACTCACGTTAAGGGATTTTGGTCATGAGATTA
TCAAAAAGGATCTTCACCTAGATCCTTTTAAATTAAAAATGAAGTTTTAAATCAATCTAAAGTATATATG
AGTAAACTTGGTCTGACAGTTACCAATGCTTAATCAGTGAGGCACCTATCTCAGCGATCTGTCTATTTCG
TTCATCCATAGTTGCCTGACTCCCCGTCGTGTAGATAACTACGATACGGGAGGGCTTACCATCTGGCCCC
AGTGCTGCAATGATACCGCGAGACCCACGCTCACCGGCTCCAGATTTATCAGCAATAAACCAGCCAGCCG
GAAGGGCCGAGCGCAGAAGTGGTCCTGCAACTTTATCCGCCTCCATCCAGTCTATTAATTGTTGCCGGGA
AGCTAGAGTAAGTAGTTCGCCAGTTAATAGTTTGCGCAACGTTGTTGCCATTGCTACAGGCATCGTGGTG
TCACGCTCGTCGTTTGGTATGGCTTCATTCAGCTCCGGTTCCCAACGATCAAGGCGAGTTACATGATCCC
CCATGTTGTGCAAAAAAGCGGTTAGCTCCTTCGGTCCTCCGATCGTTGTCAGAAGTAAGTTGGCCGCAGT
GTTATCACTCATGGTTATGGCAGCACTGCATAATTCTCTTACTGTCATGCCATCCGTAAGATGCTTTTCT
GTGACTGGTGAGTACTCAACCAAGTCATTCTGAGAATAGTGTATGCGGCGACCGAGTTGCTCTTGCCCGG
CGTCAATACGGGATAATACCGCGCCACATAGCAGAACTTTAAAAGTGCTCATCATTGGAAAACGTTCTTC
GGGGCGAAAACTCTCAAGGATCTTACCGCTGTTGAGATCCAGTTCGATGTAACCCACTCGTGCACCCAAC
TGATCTTCAGCATCTTTTACTTTCACCAGCGTTTCTGGGTGAGCAAAAACAGGAAGGCAAAATGCCGCAA
AAAAGGGAATAAGGGCGACACGGAAATGTTGAATACTCATACTCTTCCTTTTTCAATATTATTGAAGCAT
TTATCAGGGTTATTGTCTCATGAGCGGATACATATTTGAATGTATTTAGAAAAATAAACAAATAGGGGTT
CCGCGCACATTTCCCCGAAAAGTGCCACCTG
Features (pLannotate 1.2.2; 19 found; start..end, strand, type, name):
      5..384     +  enhancer       CMV enhancer: human cytomegalovirus immediate early enhancer
    386..661     +  promoter       chicken β-actin promoter: No description available
    662..1678    +  intron         chimeric intron: chimera between introns from chicken β-actin and rabbit β-globin
   1676..1732    +  CDS            HBB (fragment): HBB_LEPEU - Experimental evidence at protein level: Swiss-Prot protein existence level 1. Involved in oxygen transport from the lung to the various peripheral tissues. From Lepus europaeus (European hare).
   1727..1763    +  misc_feature   MCS (fragment): multiple cloning site
   1777..2496    +  CDS            EGFP: the original enhanced GFP (Yang et al., 1996) mammalian codon-optimized
   2506..2577    +  CDS            HBB (fragment): HBB_PONPY - Experimental evidence at transcript level: Swiss-Prot protein existence level 2. Involved in oxygen transport from the lung to the various peripheral tissues. From Pongo pygmaeus (Bornean orangutan).
   2648..2703    +  polyA_signal   β-globin poly(A) signal: rabbit β-globin polyadenylation signal (Gil and Proudfoot, 1987)
   3088..3104    -  protein_bind   lac operator: The lac repressor binds to the lac operator to inhibit transcription in E. coli. This inhibition can be relieved by adding lactose or isopropyl-β-D-thiogalactopyranoside (IPTG). lac repressor encoded by lacI
   3112..3142    -  promoter       lac promoter: promoter for the E. coli lac operon
   3157..3178    -  protein_bind   CAP binding site: CAP binding activates transcription in the presence of cAMP. E. coli catabolite activator protein
   3191..3230    -  CDS            lacI (fragment): lac repressor; lacI; The lac repressor binds to the lac operator to inhibit transcription in E. coli. This inhibition can be relieved by adding lactose or isopropyl-β-D-thiogalactopyranoside (IPTG).
   3237..3259    +  promoter       SV40 promoter (fragment): SV40 enhancer and early promoter
   3283..3418    +  rep_origin     SV40 ori: SV40 origin of replication
   3438..3572    +  polyA_signal   SV40 poly(A) signal: SV40 polyadenylation signal
   3574..3628    -  CDS            lacI (fragment): lac repressor; lacI; The lac repressor binds to the lac operator to inhibit transcription in E. coli. This inhibition can be relieved by adding lactose or isopropyl-β-D-thiogalactopyranoside (IPTG).
   3811..4399    -  rep_origin     ori: high-copy-number ColE1/pMB1/pBR322/pUC origin of replication
   4570..5430    -  CDS            AmpR: β-lactamase; bla; confers resistance to ampicillin, carbenicillin, and related antibiotics
   5431..5535    -  promoter       AmpR promoter: bla
