>Addgene plasmid #11150 | pCAG-GFP Sequencing Result | analyzer sequence | sequence record 275606
GGTCGACATTGATTATTGACTAGTTATTAATAGTAATCAATTACGGGGTCATTAGTTCATAGCCCATATA
TGGAGTTCCGCGTTACATAACTTACGGTAAATGGCCCGCCTGGCTGACCGCCCAACGACCCCCGCCCATT
GACGTCAATAATGACGTATGTTCCCATAGTAACGCCAATAGGGACTTTCCATTGACGTCAATGGGTGGAG
TATTTACGGTAAACTGCCCACTTGGCAGTACATCAAGTGTATCATATGCCAAGTACGCCCCCTATTGACG
TCAATGACGGTAAATGGCCCGCCTGGCATTATGCCCAGTACATGACCTTATGGGACTTTCCTACTTGGCA
GTACATCTACGTATTAGTCATCGCTATTACCATGGTCGAGGTGAGCCCCACGTTCTGCTTCACTCTCCCC
ATCTCCCCCCCCTCCCCACCCCCAATTTTGTATTTATTTATTTTTTAATTATTTTGTGCAGCGATGGGGG
CGGGGGGGGGGGGGGGGCGCGCNCAGGCGGGGCGGGGCGGGGCGAGGGGCGGGGCGGGGCGAGGCGGAGA
GGTGCGGCGGCAGCCAATCAGAGCGGCGCGCTCCGAAAGTTTCCTTTTATGGCGAGGCGGCGGCGGCGGC
GGCCCTATAAAAAGCGAAGCGCGCGGCGGGCGGGAGTCGCTGCGCGCTGCCTTCGCCCCGTGCCCCGCTC
CGCCGCCGCCTCGCGCCGCCCGCCCCGGCTCTGACTGACCGCGTTACTCCCACAGGTGAGCGGGCGGGAC
GGCCCTTCTCCTCCGGGCTGTAATTAGCGCTTGGTTTAATGACGGCTTGTTTCTTTTCTGTGGCTGCGTG
AAAGCCTTGAGGGGCTCCGGGAGGGCCCTTTGTGCGGGGGGAGCGGCTCGGGGGGTGCGTGCGTGTGTGT
GTGCGTGGGGAGCGCCGCGTGCGGCTCCGCGCTGCCCGGCGGCTGTGAGCGCTGCGGGCGCGGCGCGGGG
CTTTGTGCGCTCCGCAGTGTGCGCGAGGGGAGCGCGGCCGGGGGCGGTGCCCCGCGGTGCGGGGGGGGCT
GCGAGGGGAACAAAGGCTGCGTGCGGGGTGTGTGCGTGGGGGGGTGAGCAGGGGGTGTGGGCGCGTCGGT
CGGGCTGCAACCCCCCCTGCACCCCCCTCCCCGAGTTGCTGAGCACGGCCCGGCTTCGGGTGCGGGGCTC
CGTACGGGGCGTGGCGCGGGGCTCGCCGTGCCGGGCGGGGGGTGGCGGCAGGTGGGGGTGCCGGGCGGGG
CGGGGCCGCCTCGGGCCGGGGAGGGCTCGGGGGAGGGGCGCGGCGGCCCCCGGAGCGCCGGCGGCTGTCG
AGGCGCGGCGAGCCGCAGCCATTGCCTTTTATGGTAATCGTGCGAGAGGGCGCAGGGACTTCCTTTGTCC
CAAATCTGTGCGGAGCCGAAATCTGGGAGGCGCCGCCGCACCCCCTCTAGCGGGCGCGGGGCGAAGCGGT
GCGGCGCCGGCAGGAAGGAAATGGGCGGGGAGGGCCTTCGTGCGTCGCCGCGCCGCCGTCCCCTTCTCCC
TCTCCAGCCTCGGGGCTGTCCGCGGGGGGACGGCTGCCTTCGGGGGGGACGGGGCAGGGCGGGGTTCGGC
TTCTGGCGTGTGACCGGCGGCTCTAGAGCCTCTGCTAACCATGTTCATGCCTTCTTCTTTTTCCTACAGC
TCCTGGGCAACGTGCTGGTTATTGTGCTGTCTCATCATTTTGGCAAAGAATTCTGCAGTCGACGGTACCG
CGGGCCCGGGATCCACCGGTCGCCACCATGGTGAGCAAGGGCGAGGAGCTGTTCACCGGGGTGGTGCCCA
TCCTGGTCGAGCTGGACGGCGACGTAAACGGCCACAAGTTCAGCGTGTCCGGCGAGGGCGAGGGCGATGC
CACCTACGGCAAGCTGACCCTGAAGTTCATCTGCACCACCGGCAAGCTGCCCGTGCCCTGGCCCACCCTC
GTGACCACCCTGACCTACGGCGTGCAGTGCTTCAGCCGCTACCCCGACCACATGAAGCAGCACGACTTCT
TCAAGTCCGCCATGCCCGAAGGCTACGTCCAGGAGCGCACCATCTTCTTCAAGGACGACGGCAACTACAA
GACCCGCGCCGAGGTGAAGTTCGAGGGCGACACCCTGGTGAACCGCATCGAGCTGAAGGGCATCGACTTC
AAGGAGGACGGCAACATCCTGGGGCACAAGCTGGAGTACAACTACAACAGCCACAACGTCTATATCATGG
CCGACAAGCAGAAGAACGGCATCAAGGTGAACTTCAAGATCCGCCACAACATCGAGGACGGCAGCGTGCA
GCTCGCCGACCACTACCAGCAGAACACCCCCATCGGCGACGGCCCCGTGCTGCTGCCCGACAACCACTAC
CTGAGCACCCAGTCCGCCCTGAGCAAAGACCCCAACGAGAAGCGCGATCACATGGTCCTGCTGGAGTTCG
TGACCGCCGCCGGGATCACTCTCGGCATGGACGAGCTGTACAAGTAAAGCGGCCGCACTCCTCAGGTGCA
GGCTGCCTATCAGAAGGTGGTGGCTGGTGTGGCCAATGCCCTGGCTCACAAATACCACTGAGATCTTTTT
CCCTCTGCCAAAAATTATGGGGACATCATGAAGCCCCTTGAGCATCTGACTTCTGGCTAATAAAGGAAAT
TTATTTTCATTGCAATAGTGTGTTGGAATTTTTTGTGTCTCTCACTCGGAAGGACATATGGGAGGGCAAA
TCATTTAAAACATCAGAATGAGTATTTGGTTTAGAGTTTGGCAACATATGCCCATATGCTGGCTGCCATG
AACAAAGGTTGGCTATAAAGAGGTCATCAGTATATGAAACAGCCCCCTGCTGTCCATTCCTTATTCCATA
GAAAAGCCTTGACTTGAGGTTAGATTTTTTTTATATTTTGTTTTGTGTTATTTTTTTCTTTAACATCCCT
AAAATTTTCCTTACATGTTTTACTAGCCAGATTTTTCCTCCTCTCCTGACTACTCCCAGTCATAGCTGTC
CCTCTTCTCTTATGGAGATCCCTCGACCTGCAGCCCAAGCTTGGCGTAATCATGGTCATAGCTGTTTCCT
GTGTGAAATTGTTATCCGCTCACAATTCCACACAACATACGAGCCGGAAGCATAAAGTGTAAAGCCTGGG
GTGCCTAATGAGTGAGCTAACTCACATTAATTGCGTTGCGCTCACTGCCCGCTTTCCAGTCGGGAAACCT
GTCGTGCCAGCGGATCCGCATCTCAATTAGTCAGCAACCATAGTCCCGCCCCTAACTCCGCCCATCCCGC
CCCTAACTCCGCCCAGTTCCGCCCATTCTCCGCCCCATGGCTGACTAATTTTTTTTATTTATGCAGAGGC
CGAGGCCGCCTCGGCCTCTGAGCTATTCCAGAAGTAGTGAGGAGGCTTTTTTGGAGGCCTAGGCTTTTGC
AAAAAGCTAACTTGTTTATTGCAGCTTATAATGGTTACAAATAAAGCAATAGCATCACAAATTTCACAAA
TAAAGCATTTTTTTCACTGCATTCTAGTTGTGGTTTGTCCAAACTCATCAATGTATCTTATCATGTCTGG
ATCCGCTGCATTAATGAATCGGCCAACGCGCGGGGAGAGGCGGTTTGCGTATTGGGCGCTCTTCCGCTTC
CTCGCTCACTGACTCGCTGCGCTCGGTCGTTCGGCTGCGGCGAGCGGTATCAGCTCACTCAAAGGCGGTA
ATACGGTTATCCACAGAATCAGGGGATAACGCAGGAAAGAACATGTGAGCAAAAGGCCAGCAAAAGGCCA
GGAACCGTAAAAAGGCCGCGTTGCTGGCGTTTTTCCATAGGCTCCGCCCCCCTGACGAGCATCACAAAAA
TCGACGCTCAAGTCAGAGGTGGCGAAACCCGACAGGACTATAAAGATACCAGGCGTTTCCCCCTGGAAGC
TCCCTCGTGCGCTCTCCTGTTCCGACCCTGCCGCTTACCGGATACCTGTCCGCCTTTCTCCCTTCGGGAA
GCGTGGCGCTTTCTCATAGCTCACGCTGTAGGTATCTCAGTTCGGTGTAGGTCGTTCGCTCCAAGCTGGG
CTGTGTGCACGAACCCCCCGTTCAGCCCGACCGCTGCGCCTTATCCGGTAACTATCGTCTTGAGTCCAAC
CCGGTAAGACACGACTTATCGCCACTGGCAGCAGCCACTGGTAACAGGATTAGCAGAGCGAGGTATGTAG
GCGGTGCTACAGAGTTCTTGAAGTGGTGGCCTAACTACGGCTACACTAGAAGAACAGTATTTGGTATCTG
CGCTCTGCTGAAGCCAGTTACCTTCGGAAAAAGAGTTGGTAGCTCTTGATCCGGCAAACAAACCACCGCT
GGTAGCGGTGGTTTTTTTGTTTGCAAGCAGCAGATTACGCGCAGAAAAAAAGGATCTCAAGAAGATCCTT
TGATCTTTTCTACGGGGTCTGACGCTCAGTGGAACGAAAACTCACGTTAAGGGATTTTGGTCATGAGATT
ATCAAAAAGGATCTTCACCTAGATCCTTTTAAATTAAAAATGAAGTTTTAAATCAATCTAAAGTATATAT
GAGTAAACTTGGTCTGACAGTTACCAATGCTTAATCAGTGAGGCACCTATCTCAGCGATCTGTCTATTTC
GTTCATCCATAGTTGCCTGACTCCCCGTCGTGTAGATAACTACGATACGGGAGGGCTTACCATCTGGCCC
CAGTGCTGCAATGATACCGCGAGACCCACGCTCACCGGCTCCAGATTTATCAGCAATAAACCAGCCAGCC
GGAAGGGCCGAGCGCAGAAGTGGTCCTGCAACTTTATCCGCCTCCATCCAGTCTATTAATTGTTGCCGGG
AAGCTAGAGTAAGTAGTTCGCCAGTTAATAGTTTGCGCAACGTTGTTGCCATTGCTACAGGCATCGTGGT
GTCACGCTCGTCGTTTGGTATGGCTTCATTCAGCTCCGGTTCCCAACGATCAAGGCGAGTTACATGATCC
CCCATGTTGTGCAAAAAAGCGGTTAGCTCCTTCGGTCCTCCGATCGTTGTCAGAAGTAAGTTGGCCGCAG
TGTTATCACTCATGGTTATGGCAGCACTGCATAATTCTCTTACTGTCATGCCATCCGTAAGATGCTTTTC
TGTGACTGGTGAGTACTCAACCAAGTCATTCTGAGAATAGTGTATGCGGCGACCGAGTTGCTCTTGCCCG
GCGTCAATACGGGATAATACCGCGCCACATAGCAGAACTTTAAAAGTGCTCATCATTGGAAAACGTTCTT
CGGGGCGAAAACTCTCAAGGATCTTACCGCTGTTGAGATCCAGTTCGATGTAACCCACTCGTGCACCCAA
CTGATCTTCAGCATCTTTTACTTTCACCAGCGTTTCTGGGTGAGCAAAAACAGGAAGGCAAAATGCCGCA
AAAAAGGGAATAAGGGCGACACGGAAATGTTGAATACTCATACTCTTCCTTTTTCAATATTATTGAAGCA
TTTATCAGGGTTATTGTCTCATGAGCGGATACATATTTGAATGTATTTAGAAAAATAAACAAATAGGGGT
TCCGCGCACATTTCCCCGAAAAGTGCCACCTG
Features (pLannotate 1.2.2; 19 found; start..end, strand, type, name):
      5..384     +  enhancer       CMV enhancer: human cytomegalovirus immediate early enhancer
    386..662     +  promoter       chicken β-actin promoter: No description available
    663..1679    +  intron         chimeric intron: chimera between introns from chicken β-actin and rabbit β-globin
   1677..1733    +  CDS            HBB (fragment): HBB_LEPEU - Experimental evidence at protein level: Swiss-Prot protein existence level 1. Involved in oxygen transport from the lung to the various peripheral tissues. From Lepus europaeus (European hare).
   1728..1764    +  misc_feature   MCS (fragment): multiple cloning site
   1778..2497    +  CDS            EGFP: the original enhanced GFP (Yang et al., 1996) mammalian codon-optimized
   2507..2578    +  CDS            HBB (fragment): HBB_PONPY - Experimental evidence at transcript level: Swiss-Prot protein existence level 2. Involved in oxygen transport from the lung to the various peripheral tissues. From Pongo pygmaeus (Bornean orangutan).
   2649..2704    +  polyA_signal   β-globin poly(A) signal: rabbit β-globin polyadenylation signal (Gil and Proudfoot, 1987)
   3089..3105    -  protein_bind   lac operator: The lac repressor binds to the lac operator to inhibit transcription in E. coli. This inhibition can be relieved by adding lactose or isopropyl-β-D-thiogalactopyranoside (IPTG). lac repressor encoded by lacI
   3113..3143    -  promoter       lac promoter: promoter for the E. coli lac operon
   3158..3179    -  protein_bind   CAP binding site: CAP binding activates transcription in the presence of cAMP. E. coli catabolite activator protein
   3192..3231    -  CDS            lacI (fragment): lac repressor; lacI; The lac repressor binds to the lac operator to inhibit transcription in E. coli. This inhibition can be relieved by adding lactose or isopropyl-β-D-thiogalactopyranoside (IPTG).
   3238..3260    +  promoter       SV40 promoter (fragment): SV40 enhancer and early promoter
   3284..3419    +  rep_origin     SV40 ori: SV40 origin of replication
   3439..3573    +  polyA_signal   SV40 poly(A) signal: SV40 polyadenylation signal
   3575..3629    -  CDS            lacI (fragment): lac repressor; lacI; The lac repressor binds to the lac operator to inhibit transcription in E. coli. This inhibition can be relieved by adding lactose or isopropyl-β-D-thiogalactopyranoside (IPTG).
   3812..4400    -  rep_origin     ori: high-copy-number ColE1/pMB1/pBR322/pUC origin of replication
   4571..5431    -  CDS            AmpR: β-lactamase; bla; confers resistance to ampicillin, carbenicillin, and related antibiotics
   5432..5536    -  promoter       AmpR promoter: bla
