[The description below was written by a language model from this plasmid's Addgene catalogue record and pLannotate feature annotations shown in this document.]
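Description:
pCAG-GFP is a non-viral mammalian expression plasmid built on the pCAGEN backbone, in which EGFP (derived from a commercial pEGFP-N1 vector) was inserted between the EcoRI and NotI sites, both of which remain intact. It is maintained in E. coli as a high-copy plasmid through a ColE1/pUC-type origin and selected with ampicillin via the β-lactamase gene and its own promoter. No mammalian selection marker is annotated, so the plasmid is suited to transient expression. An SV40 origin of replication is present, which can allow episomal amplification in cells that supply SV40 large T antigen. Short lac promoter/operator and lacI fragments are backbone remnants.

The expression cassette is driven by the composite CAG promoter, annotated here as the human cytomegalovirus immediate early enhancer, the chicken β-actin promoter and a chimeric chicken β-actin/rabbit β-globin intron. Together these give strong, broadly active transcription in mammalian cells. The mammalian codon-optimised EGFP coding sequence follows a remnant of the multiple cloning site and is terminated by the rabbit β-globin polyadenylation signal. The small "HBB" fragments flagged on either side of EGFP most likely reflect β-globin exon sequence belonging to the intron and 3′ region rather than expressed globin protein.

The associated publication concerns electroporation and RNA interference in the rodent retina in vivo and in vitro, which fits its use as a bright fluorescent marker of transfected or electroporated cells. The two sequencing records differ by a single nucleotide within the promoter region, and the depositor notes that repository sequencing does not fully resolve the CAG promoter, so the depositor's sequence should be consulted for that segment.
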