Addgene plasmid #11150: pCAG-GFP
Purpose: Mammalian expression vector for expression of GFP (CAG promoter)
Depositing lab: Connie Cepko. Depositing organization: Harvard Medical School. Publication: Electroporation and RNA interference in the rodent retina in vivo and in vitro. Matsuda T, Cepko CL. Proc Natl Acad Sci U S A. 2004 Jan 6. 101(1):16-22. 10.1073/pnas.2235688100 PubMed 14603031.
Backbone
  Vector backbone: pCAGEN
  Backbone manufacturer: Available at Addgene (#11160)
  Backbone size w/o insert (bp): 4779
Growth in bacteria
  Bacterial resistance: Ampicillin, 100 μg/mL
  Growth temperature: 37°C
  Growth strain: DH5alpha
  Copy number: High Copy
Gene/Insert
  Gene/Insert name: EGFP from Aequorea victoria (alt names: GFP; green fluorescent protein)
  Insert size (bp): 772
  Cloning method: Restriction Enzyme; 5′ cloning site EcoRI (not destroyed); 3′ cloning site NotI (not destroyed)
  Sequencing primers: 5′ pCAG-F; 3′ EGFP-N
Resource information
  A portion of this plasmid was derived from a plasmid made by: EGFP was from pEGFP-N1 (Clontech).
Terms and licenses: Academic/Nonprofit Terms; Industry Terms: Not Available to Industry
Depositor comments: Please note: Addgene NGS is unable to fully resolve the CAG promoter sequence. Please refer to the depositor's sequence for this region of the plasmid.
How to cite: pCAG-GFP was a gift from Connie Cepko (Addgene plasmid # 11150 ; http://n2t.net/addgene:11150 ; RRID:Addgene_11150)
