>Addgene plasmid #11150 | pCAG-GFP | addgene partial sequence | sequence record 105789 | pCAG-F 5'-GCAACGTGCTGGTTATTGTG-3'
AATTCTGCAGTCGACGGTACCGCGGGCCCGGGATCCACCGGTCGCCACCATGGTGAGCAAGGGCGAGGAG
CTGTTCACCGGGGTGGTGCCCATCCTGGTCGAGCTGGACGGCGACGTAAACGGCCACAAGTTCAGCGTGT
CCGGCGAGGGCGAGGGCGATGCCACCTACGGCAAGCTGACCCTGAAGTTCATCTGCACCACCGGCAAGCT
GCCCGTGCCCTGGCCCACCCTCGTGACCACCCTGACCTACGGCGTGCAGTGCTTCAGCCGCTACCCCGAC
CACATGAAGCAGCACGACTTCTTCAAGTCCGCCATGCCCGAAGGCTACGTCCAGGAGCGCACCATCTTCT
TCAAGGACGACGGCAACTACAAGACCCGCGCCGAGGTGAAGTTCGAGGGCGACACCCTGGTGAACCGCAT
CGAGCTGAAGGGCATCGACTTCAAGGAGGACGGCAACATCCTGGGGCACAAGCTGGAGTACAACTACAAC
AGCCACAACGTCTATATCATGGCCGACAAGCAGAAGAACGGCATCAAGGTGAACTTCAAGATCCGCCACA
ACATCGAGGACGGCAGCGTGCAGCTCGCCGACCACTACCAGCAGAACACCCCCATCGGCGACGGCCCCGT
GCTGCTGCCCGACAACCACTACCTGAGCACCCAGTCCGCCCTGAGCAAAGACCCCAACGAGAAGCGCGAT
CACATGGTCCTGCTGGAGTTCGTGACCGCCGCCGGGATCACTCTCGGCATGGACGAGCTGTACAAGTAAA
GCGGCCGCACTCCTCAGGTGCAGGCTGCCTATCAGAAGGTGGTGGCTGGTGTGGCCAATGCCCTGGCTCA
CAAATACCACTGAGATCTTTTTCCCTCTGCCAAAAATTATGGGGACATCATGAAGCCCCTTGAGCATCTG
ACTTCTGGCTAATAAAGGAAATTTATTTTCATTGCAATAGTGTGTTGGAATTTTTTGTGTCTCTCACTCG
GAAGGACATATGGGAGGGCAAATCATTTAAAACATCAGAATGAGTATTTGGTTTAGAGTTTGGCAACATA
TGCCCATATGCTG
