>Addgene plasmid #11150 | pCAG-GFP | addgene partial sequence | sequence record 105792 | rb_glob_PA_term-R 5'-CCCATATGTCCTTCCGAGTG-3'
TTCCAACACACTATTGCAATGAAAATAAATTTCCTTTATTAGCCAGAAGTCAGATGCTCAAGGGGCTTCA
TGATGTCCCCATAATTTTTGGCAGAGGGAAAAAGATCTCAGTGGTATTTGTGAGCCAGGGCATTGGCCAC
ACCAGCCACCACCTTCTGATAGGCAGCCTGCACCTGAGGAGTGCGGCCGCTTTACTTGTACAGCTCGTCC
ATGCCGAGAGTGATCCCGGCGGCGGTCACGAACTCCAGCAGGACCATGTGATCGCGCTTCTCGTTGGGGT
CTTTGCTCAGGGCGGACTGGGTGCTCAGGTAGTGGTTGTCGGGCAGCAGCACGGGGCCGTCGCCGATGGG
GGTGTTCTGCTGGTAGTGGTCGGCGAGCTGCACGCTGCCGTCCTCGATGTTGTGGCGGATCTTGAAGTTC
ACCTTGATGCCGTTCTTCTGCTTGTCGGCCATGATATAGACGTTGTGGCTGTTGTAGTTGTACTCCAGCT
TGTGCCCCAGGATGTTGCCGTCCTCCTTGAAGTCGATGCCCTTCAGCTCGATGCGGTTCACCAGGGTGTC
GCCCTCGAACTTCACCTCGGCGCGGGTCTTGTAGTTGCCGTCGTCCTTGAAGAAGATGGTGCGCTCCTGG
ACGTAGCCTTCGGGCATGGCGGACTTGAAGAAGTCGTGCTGCTTCATGTGGTCGGGGTAGCGGCTGAAGC
ACTGCACGCCGTAGGTCAGGGTGGTCACGAGGGTGGGCCAGGGCACGGGCAGCTTGCCGGTGGTGCAGAT
GAACTTCAGGGTCAGCTTGCCGTAGGTGGCATCGCCCTCGCCCTCGCCGGACACGCTGAACTTGTGGCCG
TTTACGTCGCCGTCCAGCTCGACCAGGATGGGCACCACCCCGGTGAACAGCTCCTCGCCCTTGCTCACCA
TGGTGGCGACCGGTGGATCCCGGGCCCGCGGTACCGTCGACTGCAGAATTCTTTGCCAAAATGATGAGAC
AGCACAATAACCAGCACGTTGCCCAGGAGCTGTAGGAAAAAGAAGAAGGCATGAACATGG
