>Addgene plasmid #11150 | pCAG-GFP | addgene partial sequence | sequence record 105795 | EGFP-N 5'-CGTCGCCGTCCAGCTCGACCAG-3'
CCGGTGAACAGCTCCTCGCCCTTGCTCACCATGGTGGCGACCGGTGGATCCCGGGCCCGCGGTACCGTCG
ACTGCAGAATTCTTTGCCAAAATGATGAGACAGCACAATAACCAGCACGTTGCCCAGGAGCTGTAGGAAA
AAGAAGAAGGCATGAACATGGTTAGCAGAGGCTCTAGAGCCGCCGGTCACACGCCAGAAGCCGAACCCCG
CCCTGCCCCGTCCCCCCCGAAGGCAGCCGTCCCCCCGCGGACAGCCCCGAGGCTGGAGAGGGAGAAGGGG
ACGGCGGCGCGGCGACGCACGAAGGCCCTCCCCGCCCATTTCCTTCCTGCCGGCGCCGCACCGCTTCGCC
CCGCGCCCGCTAGAGGGGGTGCGGCGGCGCCTCCCAGATTTCGGCTCCGCACAGATTTGGGACAAAGGAA
GTCCCTGCGCCCTCTCGCACGATTACCATAAAAGGCAATGGCTGCGGCTCGCCGCGCCTCGACAGCCGCC
GGCGCTCCGGGGGCCGCCGCGCCCCTCCCCCGAGCCCTCCCCGGCCCGAGGCGGCCCCGCCCCGCCCGG
